Addgene plasmid #49801: VSVG-YFP-3xUVR8
Purpose: expresses VSVG fused to UVR8 for light-triggered trafficking
Depositing lab: Matthew Kennedy. Depositing organization: University of Colorado Denver and Anschutz Medical Campus. Publication: A light-triggered protein secretion system. Chen D, Gibson ES, Kennedy MJ. J Cell Biol. 2013 May 13;201(4):631-40. doi: 10.1083/jcb.201210119. PubMed 23671313.
Backbone
  Vector backbone: pC4-Fm2E
  Backbone manufacturer: Ariad
  Vector type: Mammalian Expression
Growth in bacteria
  Bacterial resistance: Ampicillin, 100 μg/mL
  Growth temperature: 37°C
  Growth strain: DH5alpha
  Copy number: High Copy
Gene/Insert
  Gene/Insert name: VSVG-YFP-3xUVR8
  Insert size (bp): 6387
  Mutation: VSVG contains ts045 mutations
  Tag / fusion protein: YFP (C terminal on insert); HA (C terminal on insert); MYC (C terminal on insert)
Terms and licenses: Academic/Nonprofit Terms; Industry Terms: Not Available to Industry
How to cite: VSVG-YFP-3xUVR8 was a gift from Matthew Kennedy (Addgene plasmid # 49801 ; http://n2t.net/addgene:49801 ; RRID:Addgene_49801)
