[The description below was written by a language model from this plasmid's Addgene catalogue record and pLannotate feature annotations shown in this document.]
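Description:
VSVG-YFP-3xUVR8 is a mammalian expression plasmid built on the pC4-Fm2E backbone (Ariad) that produces a light-responsive secretory cargo protein. It is propagated in E. coli as a high-copy plasmid through a ColE1/pUC-type origin and selected with ampicillin via the β-lactamase gene. An f1 phage origin and small remnants of lacZα, lacI, rop and bom are also annotated in the backbone, along with an SV40 early promoter fragment and a T7 promoter. No mammalian selection marker is annotated.

The expression cassette is driven by the human CMV immediate early enhancer and promoter, followed by an HSV thymidine kinase 5' UTR. The open reading frame of about 6.4 kb encodes the vesicular stomatitis virus glycoprotein (VSVG), recorded as carrying the ts045 mutations, fused in order to EYFP and then three tandem copies of the Arabidopsis UV-B photoreceptor UVR8. The catalogue entry also lists HA and MYC tags at the C-terminal side of the insert, although these were not picked up in the feature table. Downstream, a rabbit β-globin intron, a short β-globin coding fragment and the β-globin polyadenylation signal provide transcript processing.

UVR8 forms homodimers that dissociate into monomers upon UV-B illumination. The stated purpose is light-triggered trafficking, so the multimerised UVR8 repeats presumably hold the cargo in a retained, oligomerised state until light releases it into the secretory pathway, with YFP allowing its movement to be followed by fluorescence imaging. The record does not describe the mechanism in further detail.
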