Features (pLannotate 1.2.2; 21 found; start..end, strand, type, name):
     19..322     +  enhancer       CMV enhancer: human cytomegalovirus immediate early enhancer
    323..526     +  promoter       CMV promoter: human cytomegalovirus (CMV) immediate early promoter
    616..655     +  5'UTR          HSV TK 5'-UTR: 5' untranslated region from the herpes simplex virus thymidine kinase gene
    678..2210    +  CDS            G: GLYCO_VSIVO - Experimental evidence at protein level: Swiss-Prot protein existence level 1. Attaches the virus to host cellular receptor, inducing clathrin-dependent endocytosis of the virion. In the endosome, the acidic pH induces conformational changes in the glycoprotein trimer, which trigger fusion between virus and endosomal membrane. In neurons, neo-synthesized glycoproteins are sorted to the dendrites, where the virus buds. From Vesicular stomatitis Indiana virus (strain Orsay) (VSIV). Used to pseudotype many virus-like particles like lentiviral vector, because of its broad spectrum of
   2271..2984    +  CDS            EYFP: EYFP is a basic (constitutively fluorescent) green/yellow fluorescent protein published in 1996, derived from Aequorea victoria. It is reported to be a very rapidly-maturing weak dimer with high acid sensitivity.
   3024..4343    +  CDS            UVR8: UVR8_ARATH - Experimental evidence at protein level: Swiss-Prot protein existence level 1. UV-B specific signaling component that acts as UV-B photoreceptor and plays a key role in establishing UV-protective responses in plants. Upon UV-B irradiation, UVR8 undergoes an immediate switch from homodimer to monomer, accumulates in the nucleus, interacts with the photomorphogenic repressor COP1 and regulates the expression of the transcription factor HY5 by associating with chromatin (through histone H2B binding) in the HY5 promoter region. UVR8 is involved in controlling aspects of leaf growth and
   4362..5678    +  CDS            UVR8: UVR8_ARATH - Experimental evidence at protein level: Swiss-Prot protein existence level 1. UV-B specific signaling component that acts as UV-B photoreceptor and plays a key role in establishing UV-protective responses in plants. Upon UV-B irradiation, UVR8 undergoes an immediate switch from homodimer to monomer, accumulates in the nucleus, interacts with the photomorphogenic repressor COP1 and regulates the expression of the transcription factor HY5 by associating with chromatin (through histone H2B binding) in the HY5 promoter region. UVR8 is involved in controlling aspects of leaf growth and
   5697..7013    +  CDS            UVR8: UVR8_ARATH - Experimental evidence at protein level: Swiss-Prot protein existence level 1. UV-B specific signaling component that acts as UV-B photoreceptor and plays a key role in establishing UV-protective responses in plants. Upon UV-B irradiation, UVR8 undergoes an immediate switch from homodimer to monomer, accumulates in the nucleus, interacts with the photomorphogenic repressor COP1 and regulates the expression of the transcription factor HY5 by associating with chromatin (through histone H2B binding) in the HY5 promoter region. UVR8 is involved in controlling aspects of leaf growth and
   7093..7665    +  intron         β-globin intron: intron from rabbit β-globin gene
   7669..7791    +  CDS            HBB: HBB_COLGU - Experimental evidence at transcript level: Swiss-Prot protein existence level 2. Involved in oxygen transport from the lung to the various peripheral tissues. From Colobus guereza (Mantled guereza) (Eastern black-and-white colobus monkey).
   7862..7917    +  polyA_signal   β-globin poly(A) signal: rabbit β-globin polyadenylation signal (Gil and Proudfoot, 1987)
   8255..8445    -  promoter       SV40 promoter: SV40 early promoter
   8445..8499    -  CDS            lacI (fragment): lac repressor; lacI; The lac repressor binds to the lac operator to inhibit transcription in E. coli. This inhibition can be relieved by adding lactose or isopropyl-β-D-thiogalactopyranoside (IPTG).
   8682..9270    -  rep_origin     ori: high-copy-number ColE1/pMB1/pBR322/pUC origin of replication
   9441..10313   -  CDS            AmpR: β-lactamase; bla; confers resistance to ampicillin, carbenicillin, and related antibiotics
  10314..10418   -  promoter       AmpR promoter: bla
  10513..10548   +  CDS            rop (fragment): Rop protein, which maintains plasmids at low copy number; rop
  10650..10749   +  misc_feature   bom (fragment): basis of mobility region from pBR322
  10750..11205   -  rep_origin     f1 ori (sequence partly withheld): f1 bacteriophage origin of replication; arrow indicates direction of (+) strand synthesis
  11213..11370   -  CDS            lacZα (fragment): LacZα fragment of β-galactosidase; lacZ fragment
  11373..11391   +  promoter       T7 promoter: promoter for bacteriophage T7 RNA polymerase
>Addgene plasmid #49801 | VSVG-YFP-3xUVR8 | depositor full sequence | sequence record 74287 | VSVG-YFP-3xUVR8 sequence 11391 bps
ACGCGTTCGAGCTCGCCCCGTTACATAACTTACGGTAAATGGCCCGCCTGGCTGACCGCCCAACGACCCC
CGCCCATTGACGTCAATAATGACGTATGTTCCCATAGTAACGCCAATAGGGACTTTCCATTGACGTCAAT
GGGTGGAGTATTTACGGTAAACTGCCCACTTGGCAGTACATCAAGTGTATCATATGCCAAGTACGCCCCC
TATTGACGTCAATGACGGTAAATGGCCCGCCTGGCATTATGCCCAGTACATGACCTTATGGGACTTTCCT
ACTTGGCAGTACATCTACGTATTAGTCATCGCTATTACCATGGTGATGCGGTTTTGGCAGTACATCAATG
GGCGTGGATAGCGGTTTGACTCACGGGGATTTCCAAGTCTCCACCCCATTGACGTCAATGGGAGTTTGTT
TTGGCACCAAAATCAACGGGACTTTCCAAAATGTCGTAACAACTCCGCCCCATTGACGCAAATGGGCGGT
AGGCGTGTACGGTGGGAGGTCTATATAAGCAGAGCTCGTTTAGTGAACCGTCAGATCGCCTGGAGACGCC
ATCCACGCTGTTTTGACCTCCATAGAAGACACCGGGACCGATCCAGCCTCCGGGGGATCTTGGTGGCGTG
AAACTCCCGCACCTCTTCGGCCAGCGAATTCAAGCTTCGAATTCGCCATGAAGTGCCTTTTGTACTTAGC
TTTTTTATTCATCGGGGTGAATTGCAAGTTCACCATAGTTTTTCCACACAACCAAAAAGGAAACTGGAAA
AATGTTCCTTCCAATTACCATTATTGCCCGTCAAGCTCAGATTTAAATTGGCATAATGACTTAATAGGCA
CAGCCTTACAAGTCAAAATGCCCAAGAGTCACAAGGCTATTCAAGCAGACGGTTGGATGTGTCATGCTTC
CAAATGGGTCACTACTTGTGATTTCCGCTGGTACGGACCGAAGTATATAACACATTCCATCCGATCCTTC
ACTCCATCTGTAGAACAATGCAAGGAAAGCATTGAACAAACGAAACAAGGAACTTGGCTGAATCCAGGCT
TCCCTCCTCAAAGTTGTGGATATGCAACTGTGACGGATGCTGAAGCAGCGATTGTCCAGGTGACTCCTCA
CCATGTGCTTGTTGATGAATACACAGGAGAATGGGTTGATTCACAGTTCATCAACGGAAAATGCAGCAAT
GACATATGCCCCACTGTCCATAACTCCACAACCTGGCATTCCGACTATAAGGTCAAAGGGCTATGTGATT
CTAACCTCATTTCCACGGACATCACCTTCTTCTCAGAGGACGGAGAGCTATCATCCCTAGGAAAGGAGGG
CACAGGGTTCAGAAGTAACTACTTTGCTTATGAAACTGGAGACAAGGCCTGCAAAATGCAGTACTGCAAG
CATTGGGGAGTCAGACTCCCATCAGGTGTCTGGTTCGAGATGGCTGATAAGGATCTCTTTGCTGCAGCCA
GATTCCCTGAATGCCCAGAAGGGTCAAGTATCTCTGCTCCATCTCAGACCTCAGTGGATGTAAGTCTCAT
TCAGGACGTTGAGAGGATCTTGGATTATTCCCTCTGCCAAGAAACCTGGAGCAAAATCAGAGCGGGTCTT
CCCATCTCTCCAGTGGATCTCAGCTATCTTGCTCCTAAAAACCCAGGAACCGGTCCTGTCTTTACCATAA
TCAATGGTACCCTAAAATACTTTGAGACCAGATACATCAGAGTCGATATTGCTGCTCCAATCCTCTCAAG
AATGGTCGGAATGATCAGTGGAACTACCACAGAAAGGGAACTGTGGGATGACTGGGCTCCATATGAAGAC
GTGGAAATTGGACCCAATGGAGTTCTGAGGACCAGTTTAGGATATAAGTTTCCTTTATATATGATTGGAC
ATGGTATGTTGGACTCCGATCTTCATCTTAGCTCAAAGGCTCAGGTGTTTGAACATCCTCACATTCAAGA
CGCTGCTTCGCAGCTTCCTGATGATGAGACTTTATTTTTTGGTGATACTGGGCTATCCAAAAATCCAATC
GAGTTTGTAGAAGGTTGGTTCAGTAGTTGGAAGAGCTCTATTGCCTCTTTTTTCTTTATCATAGGGTTAA
TCATTGGACTATTCTTGGTTCTCCGAGTTGGTATTTATCTTTGCATTAAATTAAAGCACACCAAGAAAAG
ACAGATTTATACAGACATAGAGATGAACCGACTTGGAAAGGATCTCCCCGCCGAACAGAAACTCATCTCC
GAAGAAGACCTGGATCCACCGGTCGCCACCATGGTGAGCAAGGGCGAGGAGCTGTTCACCGGGGTGGTGC
CCATCCTGGTCGAGCTGGACGGCGACGTAAACGGCCACAAGTTCAGCGTGTCCGGCGAGGGCGAGGGCGA
TGCCACCTACGGCAAGCTGACCCTGAAGTTCATCTGCACCACCGGCAAGCTGCCCGTGCCCTGGCCCACC
CTCGTGACCACCTTCGGCTACGGCCTGCAGTGCTTCGCCCGCTACCCCGACCACATGAAGCAGCACGACT
TCTTCAAGTCCGCCATGCCCGAAGGCTACGTCCAGGAGCGCACCATCTTCTTCAAGGACGACGGCAACTA
CAAGACCCGCGCCGAGGTGAAGTTCGAGGGCGACACCCTGGTGAACCGCATCGAGCTGAAGGGCATCGAC
TTCAAGGAGGACGGCAACATCCTGGGGCACAAGCTGGAGTACAACTACAACAGCCACAACGTCTATATCA
TGGCCGACAAGCAGAAGAACGGCATCAAGGTGAACTTCAAGATCCGCCACAACATCGAGGACGGCAGCGT
GCAGCTCGCCGACCACTACCAGCAGAACACCCCCATCGGCGACGGCCCCGTGCTGCTGCCCGACAACCAC
TACCTGAGCTACCAGTCCGCCCTGAGCAAAGACCCCAACGAGAAGCGCGATCACATGGTCCTGCTGGAGT
TCGTGACCGCCGCCGGGATCACTCTCGGCATGGACGAGCTGTACAGTGGTGGTGGAGGGGGGGGACTCAG
ATCTCGAGCCACCATGGCGGAGGATATGGCTGCCGACGAAGTTACGGCTCCTCCTCGTAAGGTTCTTATC
ATCTCCGCTGGTGCTAGCCACTCCGTCGCTCTTCTCTCTGGTGACATTGTTTGTTCTTGGGGTCGAGGAG
AGGATGGACAGTTAGGTCATGGCGATGCAGAGGATCGACCTTCTCCGACTCAGCTTAGCGCTTTAGATGG
CCACCAAATTGTTTCCGTTACCTGTGGTGCTGATCACACTGTTGCTTATTCACAATCAGGCATGGAAGTC
TACAGTTGGGGATGGGGTGATTTTGGGAGATTAGGCCATGGTAACTCAAGCGACTTGTTTACTCCGCTAC
CAATCAAAGCATTGCACGGTATTCGGATCAAGCAGATTGCTTGTGGGGATAGTCATTGTTTGGCTGTCAC
TATGGAAGGAGAGGTCCAGAGTTGGGGCCGCAACCAGAATGGTCAACTTGGTCTGGGGGACACCGAAGAT
TCTCTAGTGCCTCAGAAGATTCAAGCCTTTGAGGGAATACGAATCAAAATGGTTGCTGCTGGTGCAGAAC
ACACTGCTGCAGTTACAGAAGATGGTGACCTCTATGGATGGGGCTGGGGAAGATACGGAAATTTGGGATT
AGGTGACCGGACTGACCGCTTAGTTCCTGAAAGAGTTACCTCTACTGGTGGTGAGAAAATGTCAATGGTT
GCTTGTGGATGGCGGCACACAATATCAGTTTCCTACTCTGGAGCATTGTATACTTATGGATGGAGCAAAT
ATGGACAGCTAGGACATGGAGACTTGGAGGATCACCTTATTCCTCACAAACTGGAAGCACTGAGCAACAG
TTTTATCTCCCAGATTTCGGGAGGTTGGAGACATACAATGGCATTGACTTCAGATGGAAAACTATATGGA
TGGGGTTGGAATAAGTTTGGACAAGTAGGAGTCGGCAATAATTTAGATCAGTGTTCTCCTGTGCAAGTGC
GATTTCCCGATGATCAGAAAGTAGTTCAAGTCTCATGTGGATGGAGACATACCTTGGCTGTCACTGAAAG
AAATAACGTGTTTGCTTGGGGTAGAGGTACAAATGGACAGCTCGGCATTGGAGAGTCGGTTGACAGGAAC
TTTCCCAAGATTATAGAGGCACTCAGCGTCGATGGAGCAAGTGGACAACATATAGAATCTTCTAATATCG
ATCCATCTTCAGGGAAAAGCTGGGTGTCGCCTGCAGAGAGATATGCAGTTGTTCCTGATGAAACGGGCCT
AACGGATGGTTCAAGCAAAGGTAATGGAGGTGATATCAGTGTTCCACAAACTGATGTCAAGCGTGTACGA
ATTAAGCTTGGGGGCGGAGGCGCGGAGGATATGGCTGCCGACGAAGTTACGGCTCCTCCTCGTAAGGTTC
TTATCATCTCCGCTGGTGCTAGCCACTCCGTCGCTCTTCTCTCTGGTGACATTGTTTGTTCTTGGGGTCG
AGGAGAGGATGGACAGTTAGGTCATGGCGATGCAGAGGATCGACCTTCTCCGACTCAGCTTAGCGCTTTA
GATGGCCACCAAATTGTTTCCGTTACCTGTGGTGCTGATCACACTGTTGCTTATTCACAATCAGGCATGG
AAGTCTACAGTTGGGGATGGGGTGATTTTGGGAGATTAGGCCATGGTAACTCAAGCGACTTGTTTACTCC
GCTACCAATCAAAGCATTGCACGGTATTCGGATCAAGCAGATTGCTTGTGGGGATAGTCATTGTTTGGCT
GTCACTATGGAAGGAGAGGTCCAGAGTTGGGGCCGCAACCAGAATGGTCAACTTGGTCTGGGGGACACCG
AAGATTCTCTAGTGCCTCAGAAGATTCAAGCCTTTGAGGGAATACGAATCAAAATGGTTGCTGCTGGTGC
AGAACACACTGCTGCAGTTACAGAAGATGGTGACCTCTATGGATGGGGCTGGGGAAGATACGGAAATTTG
GGATTAGGTGACCGGACTGACCGCTTAGTTCCTGAAAGAGTTACCTCTACTGGTGGTGAGAAAATGTCAA
TGGTTGCTTGTGGATGGCGGCACACAATATCAGTTTCCTACTCTGGAGCATTGTATACTTATGGATGGAG
CAAATATGGACAGCTAGGACATGGAGACTTGGAGGATCACCTTATTCCTCACAAACTGGAAGCACTGAGC
AACAGTTTTATCTCCCAGATTTCGGGAGGTTGGAGACATACAATGGCATTGACTTCAGATGGAAAACTAT
ATGGATGGGGTTGGAATAAGTTTGGACAAGTAGGAGTCGGCAATAATTTAGATCAGTGTTCTCCTGTGCA
AGTGCGATTTCCCGATGATCAGAAAGTAGTTCAAGTCTCATGTGGATGGAGACATACCTTGGCTGTCACT
GAAAGAAATAACGTGTTTGCTTGGGGTAGAGGTACAAATGGACAGCTCGGCATTGGAGAGTCGGTTGACA
GGAACTTTCCCAAGATTATAGAGGCACTCAGCGTCGATGGAGCAAGTGGACAACATATAGAATCTTCTAA
TATCGATCCATCTTCAGGGAAAAGCTGGGTGTCGCCTGCAGAGAGATATGCAGTTGTTCCTGATGAAACG
GGCCTAACGGATGGTTCAAGCAAAGGTAATGGAGGTGATATCAGTGTTCCACAAACTGATGTCAAGCGTG
TACGAATTGGGTCGACGGGTGGTGGTGCGGAGGATATGGCTGCCGACGAAGTTACGGCTCCTCCTCGTAA
GGTTCTTATCATCTCCGCTGGTGCTAGCCACTCCGTCGCTCTTCTCTCTGGTGACATTGTTTGTTCTTGG
GGTCGAGGAGAGGATGGACAGTTAGGTCATGGCGATGCAGAGGATCGACCTTCTCCGACTCAGCTTAGCG
CTTTAGATGGCCACCAAATTGTTTCCGTTACCTGTGGTGCTGATCACACTGTTGCTTATTCACAATCAGG
CATGGAAGTCTACAGTTGGGGATGGGGTGATTTTGGGAGATTAGGCCATGGTAACTCAAGCGACTTGTTT
ACTCCGCTACCAATCAAAGCATTGCACGGTATTCGGATCAAGCAGATTGCTTGTGGGGATAGTCATTGTT
TGGCTGTCACTATGGAAGGAGAGGTCCAGAGTTGGGGCCGCAACCAGAATGGTCAACTTGGTCTGGGGGA
CACCGAAGATTCTCTAGTGCCTCAGAAGATTCAAGCCTTTGAGGGAATACGAATCAAAATGGTTGCTGCT
GGTGCAGAACACACTGCTGCAGTTACAGAAGATGGTGACCTCTATGGATGGGGCTGGGGAAGATACGGAA
ATTTGGGATTAGGTGACCGGACTGACCGCTTAGTTCCTGAAAGAGTTACCTCTACTGGTGGTGAGAAAAT
GTCAATGGTTGCTTGTGGATGGCGGCACACAATATCAGTTTCCTACTCTGGAGCATTGTATACTTATGGA
TGGAGCAAATATGGACAGCTAGGACATGGAGACTTGGAGGATCACCTTATTCCTCACAAACTGGAAGCAC
TGAGCAACAGTTTTATCTCCCAGATTTCGGGAGGTTGGAGACATACAATGGCATTGACTTCAGATGGAAA
ACTATATGGATGGGGTTGGAATAAGTTTGGACAAGTAGGAGTCGGCAATAATTTAGATCAGTGTTCTCCT
GTGCAAGTGCGATTTCCCGATGATCAGAAAGTAGTTCAAGTCTCATGTGGATGGAGACATACCTTGGCTG
TCACTGAAAGAAATAACGTGTTTGCTTGGGGTAGAGGTACAAATGGACAGCTCGGCATTGGAGAGTCGGT
TGACAGGAACTTTCCCAAGATTATAGAGGCACTCAGCGTCGATGGAGCAAGTGGACAACATATAGAATCT
TCTAATATCGATCCATCTTCAGGGAAAAGCTGGGTGTCGCCTGCAGAGAGATATGCAGTTGTTCCTGATG
AAACGGGCCTAACGGATGGTTCAAGCAAAGGTAATGGAGGTGATATCAGTGTTCCACAAACTGATGTCAA
GCGTGTACGAATTCCGCGGGCCCGGGATACTAGTTATCCGTACGACGTACCAGACTACGCATAAGAAAAG
TGAGGATCCTGAGAACTTCAGGGTGAGTTTGGGGACCCTTGATTGTTCTTTCTTTTTCGCTATTGTAAAA
TTCATGTTATATGGAGGGGGCAAAGTTTTCAGGGTGTTGTTTAGAATGGGAAGATGTCCCTTGTATCACC
ATGGACCCTCATGATAATTTTGTTTCTTTCACTTTCTACTCTGTTGACAACCATTGTCTCCTCTTATTTT
CTTTTCATTTTCTGTAACTTTTTCGTTAAACTTTAGCTTGCATTTGTAACGAATTTTTAAATTCACTTTT
GTTTATTTGTCAGATTGTAAGTACTTTCTCTAATCACTTTTTTTTCAAGGCAATCAGGGTATATTATATT
GTACTTCAGCACAGTTTTAGAGAACAATTGTTATAATTAAATGATAAGGTAGAATATTTCTGCATATAAA
TTCTGGCTGGCGTGGAAATATTCTTATTGGTAGAAACAACTACATCCTGGTCATCATCCTGCCTTTCTCT
TTATGGTTACAATGATATACACTGTTTGAGATGAGGATAAAATACTCTGAGTCCAAACCGGGCCCCTCTG
CTAACCATGTTCATGCCTTCTTCTTTTTCCTACAGCTCCTGGGCAACGTGCTGGTTGTTGTGCTGTCTCA
TCATTTTGGCAAAGGATTCACTCCTCAGGTGCAGGCTGCCTATCAGAAGGTGGTGGCTGGTGTGGCCAAT
GCCCTGGCTCACAAATACCACTGAGATCTTTTTCCCTCTGCCAAAAATTATGGGGACATCATGAAGCCCC
TTGAGCATCTGACTTCTGGCTAATAAAGGAAATTTATTTTCATTGCAATAGTGTGTTGGAATTTTTTGTG
TCTCTCACTCGGAAGGACATATGGGAGGGCAAATCATTTAAAACATCAGAATGAGTATTTGGTTTAGAGT
TTGGCAACATATGCCATATGCTGGCTGCCATGAACAAAGGTGGCTATAAAGAGGTCATCAGTATATGAAA
CAGCCCCCTGCTGTCCATTCCTTATTCCATAGAAAAGCCTTGACTTGAGGTTAGATTTTTTTTATATTTT
GTTTTGTGTTATTTTTTTCTTTAACATCCCTAAAATTTTCCTTACATGTTTTACTAGCCAGATTTTTCCT
CCTCTCCTGACTACTCCCAGTCATAGCTGTCCCTCTTCTCTTATGAAGATCCCTCGAGGAGCTTTTTGCA
AAAGCCCTAGGCCTCCAAAAAAGCCTCTTCACTACTTCTGGAATAGCTCAGAGGCCGAGGCGGCCTCGGC
CTCTGCATAAATAAAAAAAATTAGTCAGCCATGGGGCGGAGAATGGGCGGAACTGGGCGGAGTTAGGGGC
GGGATGGGCGGAGTTAGGGGCGGGACTATGGTTGCTGACTAATTGCTGCATTAATGAATCGGCCAACGCG
CGGGGAGAGGCGGTTTGCGTATTGGGCGCTCTTCCGCTTCCTCGCTCACTGACTCGCTGCGCTCGGTCGT
TCGGCTGCGGCGAGCGGTATCAGCTCACTCAAAGGCGGTAATACGGTTATCCACAGAATCAGGGGATAAC
GCAGGAAAGAACATGTGAGCAAAAGGCCAGCAAAAGGCCAGGAACCGTAAAAAGGCCGCGTTGCTGGCGT
TTTTCCATAGGCTCCGCCCCCCTGACGAGCATCACAAAAATCGACGCTCAAGTCAGAGGTGGCGAAACCC
GACAGGACTATAAAGATACCAGGCGTTTCCCCCTGGAAGCTCCCTCGTGCGCTCTCCTGTTCCGACCCTG
CCGCTTACCGGATACCTGTCCGCCTTTCTCCCTTCGGGAAGCGTGGCGCTTTCTCATAGCTCACGCTGTA
GGTATCTCAGTTCGGTGTAGGTCGTTCGCTCCAAGCTGGGCTGTGTGCACGAACCCCCCGTTCAGCCCGA
CCGCTGCGCCTTATCCGGTAACTATCGTCTTGAGTCCAACCCGGTAAGACACGACTTATCGCCACTGGCA
GCAGCCACTGGTAACAGGATTAGCAGAGCGAGGTATGTAGGCGGTGCTACAGAGTTCTTGAAGTGGTGGC
CTAACTACGGCTACACTAGAAGGACAGTATTTGGTATCTGCGCTCTGCTGAAGCCAGTTACCTTCGGAAA
AAGAGTTGGTAGCTCTTGATCCGGCAAACAAACCACCGCTGGTAGCGGTGGTTTTTTTGTTTGCAAGCAG
CAGATTACGCGCAGAAAAAAAGGATCTCAAGAAGATCCTTTGATCTTTTCTACGGGGTCTGACGCTCAGT
GGAACGAAAACTCACGTTAAGGGATTTTGGTCATGAGATTATCAAAAAGGATCTTCACCTAGATCCTTTT
AAATTAAAAATGAAGTTTTAAATCAATCTAAAGTATATATGAGTAAACTTGGTCTGACAGTTACCAATGC
TTAATCAGTGAGGCACCTATCTCAGCGATCTGTCTATTTCGTTCATCCATAGTTGCCTGACTCCCCGTCG
TGTAGATAACTACGATACGGGAGGGCTTACCATCTGGCCCCAGTGCTGCAATGATACCGCGAGACCCACG
CTCACCGGCTCCAGATTTATCAGCAATAAACCAGCCAGCCGGAAGGGCCGAGCGCAGAAGTGGTCCTGCA
ACTTTATCCGCCTCCATCCAGTCTATTAATTGTTGCCGGGAAGCTAGAGTAAGTAGTTCGCCAGTTAATA
GTTTGCGCAACGTTGTTGCCATTGCTACAGGCATCGTGGTGTCACGCTCGTCGTTTGGTATGGCTTCATT
CAGCTCCGGTTCCCAACGATCAAGGCGAGTTACATGATCCCCCATGTTGTGCAAAAAAGCGGTTAGCTCC
TTCGGTCCTCCGATCGTTGTCAGAAGTAAGTTGGCCGCAGTGTTATCACTCATGGTTATGGCAGCACTGC
ATAATTCTCTTACTGTCATGCCATCCGTAAGATGCTTTTCTGTGACTGGTGAGTACTCAACCAAGTCATT
CTGAGAATAGTGTATGCGGCGACCGAGTTGCTCTTGCCCGGCGTCAATACGGGATAATACCGCGCCACAT
AGCAGAACTTTAAAAGTGCTCATCATTGCCACCTCCACCTGAAAACGTTCTTCGGGGCGAAAACTCTCAA
GGATCTTACCGCTGTTGAGATCCAGTTCGATGTAACCCACTCGTGCACCCAACTGATCTTCAGCATCTTT
TACTTTCACCAGCGTTTCTGGGTGAGCAAAAACAGGAAGGCAAAATGCCGCAAAAAAGGGAATAAGGGCG
ACACGGAAATGTTGAATACTCATACTCTTCCTTTTTCAATATTATTGAAGCATTTATCAGGGTTATTGTC
TCATGAGCGGATACATATTTGAATGTATTTAGAAAAATAAACAAATAGGGGTTCCGCGCACATTTCCCCG
AAAAGTGCCACCTGACGTCTAAGAAACCATTATTATCATGACATTAACCTATAAAAATAGGCGTATCACG
AGGCCCTTTCGTCTCGCGCGTTTCGGTGATGACGGTGAAAACCTCTGACACATGCAGCTCCCGGAGACGG
TCACAGCTTGTCTGTAAGCGGATGCCGGGAGCAGACAAGCCCGTCAGGGCGCGTCAGCGGGTGTTGGCGG
GTGTCGGGGCTGGCTTAACTATGCGGCATCAGAGCAGATTGTACTGAGAGTGCACCATATGCGGTGTGAA
ATACCGCACAGATGCGTAAGGAGAAAATACCGCATCAGGAAATTGTAAACGTTAATATTTTGTTAAAATT
CGCGTTAAATTTTTGTTAAATCAGCTCATTTTTTAACCAATAGGCCGAAATCGGCAAAATCCCTTATAAA
TCAAAAGAATAGACCGAGATAGGGT
[37 nt withheld, positions 10876-10912]
AAAGAACGTGGACTCCAACGTCAAAGG
[49 nt withheld, positions 10940-10988]
T
[91 nt withheld, positions 10990-11080]
G
[124 nt withheld, positions 11082-11205]
CGCGCCATTCGCCATTCAGGCTGCGCAACTGTTGGGAAGGGCGATCGGTGCGGGCCTCTTCGCTATTACG
CCAGCTGGCGAAAGGGGGATGTGCTGCAAGGCGATTAAGTTGGGTAACGCCAGGGTTTTCCCAGTCACGA
CGTTGTAAAACGACGGCCAGTGAATTGTAATACGACTCACTATAGG
