>Addgene plasmid #49801 | VSVG-YFP-3xUVR8 | addgene partial sequence | sequence record 76240 | CMV-F 5'-CGCAAATGGGCGGTAGGCGTG-3'
CTCGTTTAGTGAACCGTCAGATCGCCTGGAGACGCCATCCACGCTGTTTTGACCTCCATAGAAGACACCG
GGACCGATCCAGCCTCCGGGGGATCTTGGTGGCGTGAAACTCCCGCACCTCTTCGGCCAGCGAATTCAAG
CTTCGAATTCGCCATGAAGTGCCTTTTGTACTTAGCTTTTTTATTCATCGGGGTGAATTGCAAGTTCACC
ATAGTTTTTCCACACAACCAAAAAGGAAACTGGAAAAATGTTCCTTCCAATTACCATTATTGCCCGTCAA
GCTCAGATTTAAATTGGCATAATGACTTAATAGGCACAGCCTTACAAGTCAAAATGCCCAAGAGTCACAA
GGCTATTCAAGCAGACGGTTGGATGTGTCATGCTTCCAAATGGGTCACTACTTGTGATTTCCGCTGGTAC
GGACCGAAGTATATAACACATTCCATCCGATCCTTCACTCCATCTGTAGAACAATGCAAGGAAAGCATTG
AACAAACGAAACAAGGAACTTGGCTGAATCCAGGCTTCCCTCCTCAAAGTTGTGGATATGCAACTGTGAC
GGATGCTGAAGCAGCGATTGTCCAGGTGACTCCTCACCATGTGCTTGTTGATGAATACACAGGAGAATGG
GTTGATTCACAGTTCATCAACGGAAAATGCAGCAATGACATATGCCCCACTGTCCATAACTCCACAACCT
GGCATTCCGACTATAAGGTCAAAGGGCTATGTGATTCTAACCTCATTTCCATGGACATCACCTCCTTCTC
AGAGGACGGAGAGCTATCATCCCTAGGAAAGGAGGGCACAGGGTT
