>Addgene plasmid #49801 | VSVG-YFP-3xUVR8 | addgene partial sequence | sequence record 76477 | Bglob-intron-R 5'-TTTGCCCCCTCCATATAACA-3'
TCAAGGGTCCCCAAACTCACCCTGAAGTTCTCAGGATCCTCACTTTTCTTATGCGTAGTCTGGTACGTCG
TACGGATAACTAGTATCCCGGGCCCGCGGAATTCGTACACGCTTGACATCAGTTTGTGGAACACTGATAT
CACCTCCATTACCTTTGCTTGAACCATCCGTTAGGCCCGTTTCATCAGGAACAACTGCATATCTCTCTGC
AGGCGACACCCAGCTTTTCCCTGAAGATGGATCGATATTAGAAGATTCTATATGTTGTCCACTTGCTCCA
TCGACGCTGAGTGCCTCTATAATCTTGGGAAAGTTCCTGTCAACCGACTCTCCAATGCCGAGCTGTCCAT
TTGTACCTCTACCCCAAGCAAACACGTTATTTCTTTCAGTGACAGCCAAGGTATGTCTCCATCCACATGA
GACTTGAACTACTTTCTGATCATCGGGAAATCGCACTTGCACAGGAGAACACTGATCTAAATTATTGCCG
ACTCCTACTTGTCCAAACTTATTCCAACCCCATCCATATAGTTTTCCATCTGAAGTCAATGCCATTGTAT
GTCTCCAACCTCCCGAAATCTGGGAGATAAAACTGTTGCTCAGTGCTTCCAGTTTGTGAGGAATAAGGTG
ATCCTCCAAGTCTCCATGTCCTAGCTGTCCATATTTGCTCCATCCATAAGTATACAATGCTCCAGAGTAG
GAAACTGATATTGTGTGCCGCCATCCACAAGCAACCATTGACATTTTCTCACCACCAGTAGAGGTAACTC
TTTCAGGAACTAAGCGGTCAGTCCGGTCACCTAATCCCAAATTTCCGTATCTTCCCCAGCCCCATCCATA
GAGGTCACCATCTTCTGTAACTGCAGCAGTGTGTTCTGCACCAGCAGCAACCATTTTGATTCGTATTCCC
TCAAA
